Addgene plasmid #169713: A1-LCD WT
Purpose: Bacterial expression of human hnRNPA1-A Low complexity domain including amino acids 186-320
Depositing lab: Tanja Mittag. Depositing organization: St. Jude Children's Research Hospital. Publication: Valence and patterning of aromatic residues determine the phase behavior of prion-like domains. Martin EW, Holehouse AS, Peran I, Farag M, Incicco JJ, Bremer A, Grace CR, Soranno A, Pappu RV, Mittag T. Science. 2020 Feb 7;367(6478):694-699. doi: 10.1126/science.aaw8653. PubMed 32029630.
Backbone
  Vector backbone: pDEST17
  Backbone manufacturer: invitrogen
  Vector type: Bacterial Expression
Growth in bacteria
  Bacterial resistance: Ampicillin, 100 μg/mL
  Growth temperature: 37°C
  Growth strain: DH5alpha
  Copy number: High Copy
Gene/Insert
  Gene/Insert name: hnRNPA1
  Species: H. sapiens (human)
  Insert size (bp): 495
  Mutation: hnRNPA1-A Low complexity domain including amino acids 186-320
  Entrez Gene: HNRNPA1 (a.k.a. ALS19, ALS20, HNRPA1, HNRPA1L3, IBMPFD3, MPD3, UP 1, hnRNP A1, hnRNP-A1)
  Promoter: T7
  Tag / fusion protein: 6xHis (N terminal on insert)
  Cloning method: Gateway Cloning
Terms and licenses: Academic/Nonprofit Terms; Industry Terms: Not Available to Industry
How to cite: A1-LCD WT was a gift from Tanja Mittag (Addgene plasmid # 169713 ; http://n2t.net/addgene:169713 ; RRID:Addgene_169713)
