[The description below was written by a language model from this plasmid's Addgene catalogue record and pLannotate feature annotations shown in this document.]
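Description:
A1-LCD WT is a bacterial expression plasmid built on the pDEST17 Gateway destination backbone. It produces the low-complexity (prion-like) domain of human hnRNPA1, isoform A, covering amino acids 186–320. The 5,131-nt plasmid carries a ColE1/pMB1-type origin along with pBR322-derived bom and rop elements. The catalogue lists it as high copy, although rop is normally associated with reduced copy number. Selection is by ampicillin through the bla gene and its own promoter. Two tetracycline-resistance gene fragments and the tet promoter are also annotated, but these look like nonfunctional backbone remnants.

The expression cassette begins with a T7 promoter and the phage T7 gene 10 ribosome binding site, so it requires a host that supplies T7 RNA polymerase. Translation starts with an N-terminal polyhistidine tag, recorded as 6xHis in the catalogue and annotated as a partial 8xHis match. It then reads through the attB1 site left by Gateway recombination and a TEV protease recognition site before entering the hnRNPA1 coding fragment. That fragment spans the numbering origin of the circular sequence. The annotation tool matched it to the bovine orthologue, but the catalogue gives the species as human. The insert is followed by attB2, a short match to the SET1 tag that is probably incidental backbone sequence, and the T7 terminator.

This layout allows affinity purification through the His tag, followed by TEV cleavage to remove the tag and the attB1-encoded linker. The associated study examined how the number and patterning of aromatic residues govern phase behaviour of prion-like domains. The "WT" name suggests this construct is the wild-type reference for that work.
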