Features (pLannotate 1.2.2; 18 found; start..end, strand, type, name):
    276..300     -  protein_bind   attB2: mutant version of attB; recombination site for the Gateway® BP reaction BP Clonase™
    310..359     +  CDS            SET1 (fragment): solubility-enhancement tag derived from T7 phage gene 10B
    367..414     +  terminator     T7 terminator: transcription terminator for bacteriophage T7 RNA polymerase
    440..732     -  CDS            TcR (fragment): tetracycline efflux protein; tet; confers resistance to tetracycline
    780..808     -  promoter       tet promoter: E. coli promoter for tetracycline efflux protein gene
    921..1025    +  promoter       AmpR promoter: bla
   1026..1886    +  CDS            AmpR: β-lactamase; bla; confers resistance to ampicillin, carbenicillin, and related antibiotics
   2057..2645    +  rep_origin     ori: high-copy-number ColE1/pMB1/pBR322/pUC origin of replication
   2831..2970    -  misc_feature   bom: basis of mobility region from pBR322
   3072..3263    -  CDS            rop: Rop protein, which maintains plasmids at low copy number; rop
   3280..3660    +  CDS            YPB1_ECOLX: Protein predicted: Swiss-Prot protein existence level 4. From Escherichia coli.
   3902..4806    -  CDS            TcR (fragment): tetracycline efflux protein; tet; confers resistance to tetracycline
   4828..4846    +  promoter       T7 promoter: promoter for bacteriophage T7 RNA polymerase
   4878..4900    +  RBS            RBS: efficient ribosome binding site from bacteriophage T7 gene 10 (Olins and Rangwala, 1989)
   4918..4938    +  CDS            8xHis (fragment): 8xHis affinity tag
   4947..4971    +  protein_bind   attB1: mutant version of attB; recombination site for the Gateway® BP reaction BP Clonase™
   4974..4994    +  CDS            TEV site: tobacco etch virus (TEV) protease recognition and cleavage site
   4998..271     +  CDS            HNRNPA1 (fragment) (across the origin): ROA1_BOVIN - Also known as HNRPA1. Experimental evidence at protein level: Swiss-Prot protein existence level 1. Involved in the packaging of pre-mRNA into hnRNP particles, transport of poly(A) mRNA from the nucleus to the cytoplasm and may modulate splice site selection. May bind to specific miRNA hairpins. Binds to the IRES and thereby inhibits the translation of the apoptosis protease activating factor APAF1. From Bos taurus (Bovine).
>Addgene plasmid #169713 | A1-LCD WT | addgene full sequence | sequence record 334851 | Addgene NGS Result
CTCTAGAGGCGGAGGCGGCTATGGCGGAAGCGGCGACGGCTATAACGGCTTCGGCAACGATGGCTCCAAC
TTCGGAGGCGGGGGAAGCTACAACGATTTCGGCAACTACAACAACCAGAGCAGCAACTTCGGCCCCATGA
AGGGCGGAAACTTTGGCGGCAGAAGCAGCGGCGGATCTGGCGGAGGGGGACAGTACTTCGCCAAGCCCAG
AAACCAGGGCGGCTACGGGGGATCTAGCAGCAGCTCTAGCTACGGCTCCGGCAGACGGTTCTAAGACCCA
GCTTTCTTGTACAAAGTGGTTGATTCGAGGCTGCTAACAAAGCCCGAAAGGAAGCTGAGTTGGCTGCTGC
CACCGCTGAGCAATAACTAGCATAACCCCTTGGGGCCTCTAAACGGGTCTTGAGGGGTTTTTTGCTGAAA
GGAGGAACTATATCCGGATATCCACAGGACGGGTGTGGTCGCCATGATCGCGTAGTCGATAGTGGCTCCA
AGTAGCGAAGCGAGCAGGACTGGGCGGCGGCCAAAGCGGTCGGACAGTGCTCCGAGAACGGGTGCGCATA
GAAATTGCATCAACGCATATAGCGCTAGCAGCACGCCATAGTGACTGGCGATGCTGTCGGAATGGACGAT
ATCCCGCAAGAGGCCCGGCAGTACCGGCATAACCAAGCCTATGCCTACAGCATCCAGGGTGACGGTGCCG
AGGATGACGATGAGCGCATTGTTAGATTTCATACACGGTGCCTGACTGCGTTAGCAATTTAACTGTGATA
AACTACCGCATTAAAGCTTATCGATGATAAGCTGTCAAACATGAGAATTCTTGAAGACGAAAGGGCCTCG
TGATACGCCTATTTTTATAGGTTAATGTCATGATAATAATGGTTTCTTAGACGTCAGGTGGCACTTTTCG
GGGAAATGTGCGCGGAACCCCTATTTGTTTATTTTTCTAAATACATTCAAATATGTATCCGCTCATGAGA
CAATAACCCTGATAAATGCTTCAATAATATTGAAAAAGGAAGAGTATGAGTATTCAACATTTCCGTGTCG
CCCTTATTCCCTTTTTTGCGGCATTTTGCCTTCCTGTTTTTGCTCACCCAGAAACGCTGGTGAAAGTAAA
AGATGCTGAAGATCAGTTGGGTGCACGAGTGGGTTACATCGAACTGGATCTCAACAGCGGTAAGATCCTT
GAGAGTTTTCGCCCCGAAGAACGTTTTCCAATGATGAGCACTTTTAAAGTTCTGCTATGTGGCGCGGTAT
TATCCCGTGTTGACGCCGGGCAAGAGCAACTCGGTCGCCGCATACACTATTCTCAGAATGACTTGGTTGA
GTACTCACCAGTCACAGAAAAGCATCTTACGGATGGCATGACAGTAAGAGAATTATGCAGTGCTGCCATA
ACCATGAGTGATAACACTGCGGCCAACTTACTTCTGACAACGATCGGAGGACCGAAGGAGCTAACCGCTT
TTTTGCACAACATGGGGGATCATGTAACTCGCCTTGATCGTTGGGAACCGGAGCTGAATGAAGCCATACC
AAACGACGAGCGTGACACCACGATGCCTGCAGCAATGGCAACAACGTTGCGCAAACTATTAACTGGCGAA
CTACTTACTCTAGCTTCCCGGCAACAATTAATAGACTGGATGGAGGCGGATAAAGTTGCAGGACCACTTC
TGCGCTCGGCCCTTCCGGCTGGCTGGTTTATTGCTGATAAATCTGGAGCCGGTGAGCGTGGGTCTCGCGG
TATCATTGCAGCACTGGGGCCAGATGGTAAGCCCTCCCGTATCGTAGTTATCTACACGACGGGGAGTCAG
GCAACTATGGATGAACGAAATAGACAGATCGCTGAGATAGGTGCCTCACTGATTAAGCATTGGTAACTGT
CAGACCAAGTTTACTCATATATACTTTAGATTGATTTAAAACTTCATTTTTAATTTAAAAGGATCTAGGT
GAAGATCCTTTTTGATAATCTCATGACCAAAATCCCTTAACGTGAGTTTTCGTTCCACTGAGCGTCAGAC
CCCGTAGAAAAGATCAAAGGATCTTCTTGAGATCCTTTTTTTCTGCGCGTAATCTGCTGCTTGCAAACAA
AAAAACCACCGCTACCAGCGGTGGTTTGTTTGCCGGATCAAGAGCTACCAACTCTTTTTCCGAAGGTAAC
TGGCTTCAGCAGAGCGCAGATACCAAATACTGTCCTTCTAGTGTAGCCGTAGTTAGGCCACCACTTCAAG
AACTCTGTAGCACCGCCTACATACCTCGCTCTGCTAATCCTGTTACCAGTGGCTGCTGCCAGTGGCGATA
AGTCGTGTCTTACCGGGTTGGACTCAAGACGATAGTTACCGGATAAGGCGCAGCGGTCGGGCTGAACGGG
GGGTTCGTGCACACAGCCCAGCTTGGAGCGAACGACCTACACCGAACTGAGATACCTACAGCGTGAGCTA
TGAGAAAGCGCCACGCTTCCCGAAGGGAGAAAGGCGGACAGGTATCCGGTAAGCGGCAGGGTCGGAACAG
GAGAGCGCACGAGGGAGCTTCCAGGGGGAAACGCCTGGTATCTTTATAGTCCTGTCGGGTTTCGCCACCT
CTGACTTGAGCGTCGATTTTTGTGATGCTCGTCAGGGGGGCGGAGCCTATGGAAAAACGCCAGCAACGCG
GCCTTTTTACGGTTCCTGGCCTTTTGCTGGCCTTTTGCTCACATGTTCTTTCCTGCGTTATCCCCTGATT
CTGTGGATAACCGTATTACCGCCTTTGAGTGAGCTGATACCGCTCGCCGCAGCCGAACGACCGAGCGCAG
CGAGTCAGTGAGCGAGGAAGCGGAAGAGCGCCTGATGCGGTATTTTCTCCTTACGCATCTGTGCGGTATT
TCACACCGCAATGGTGCACTCTCAGTACAATCTGCTCTGATGCCGCATAGTTAAGCCAGTATACACTCCG
CTATCGCTACGTGACTGGGTCATGGCTGCGCCCCGACACCCGCCAACACCCGCTGACGCGCCCTGACGGG
CTTGTCTGCTCCCGGCATCCGCTTACAGACAAGCTGTGACCGTCTCCGGGAGCTGCATGTGTCAGAGGTT
TTCACCGTCATCACCGAAACGCGCGAGGCAGCTGCGGTAAAGCTCATCAGCGTGGTCGTGAAGCGATTCA
CAGATGTCTGCCTGTTCATCCGCGTCCAGCTCGTTGAGTTTCTCCAGAAGCGTTAATGTCTGGCTTCTGA
TAAAGCGGGCCATGTTAAGGGCGGTTTTTTCCTGTTTGGTCACTGATGCCTCCGTGTAAGGGGGATTTCT
GTTCATGGGGGTAATGATACCGATGAAACGAGAGAGGATGCTCACGATACGGGTTACTGATGATGAACAT
GCCCGGTTACTGGAACGTTGTGAGGGTAAACAACTGGCGGTATGGATGCGGCGGGACCAGAGAAAAATCA
CTCAGGGTCAATGCCAGCGCTTCGTTAATACAGATGTAGGTGTTCCACAGGGTAGCCAGCAGCATCCTGC
GATGCAGATCCGGAACATAATGGTGCAGGGCGCTGACTTCCGCGTTTCCAGACTTTACGAAACACGGAAA
CCGAAGACCATTCATGTTGTTGCTCAGGTCGCAGACGTTTTGCAGCAGCAGTCGCTTCACGTTCGCTCGC
GTATCGGTGATTCATTCTGCTAACCAGTAAGGCAACCCCGCCAGCCTAGCCGGGTCCTCAACGACAGGAG
CACGATCATGCGCACCCGTGGCCAGGACCCAACGCTGCCCGAGATGCGCCGCGTGCGGCTGCTGGAGATG
GCGGACGCGATGGATATGTTCTGCCAAGGGTTGGTTTGCGCATTCACAGTTCTCCGCAAGAATTGATTGG
CTCCAATTCTTGGAGTGGTGAATCCGTTAGCGAGGTGCCGCCGGCTTCCATTCAGGTCGAGGTGGCCCGG
CTCCATGCACCGCGACGCAACGCGGGGAGGCAGACAAGGTATAGGGCGGCGCCTACAATCCATGCCAACC
CGTTCCATGTGCTCGCCGAGGCGGCATAAATCGCCGTGACGATCAGCGGTCCAATGATCGAAGTTAGGCT
GGTAAGAGCCGCGAGCGATCCTTGAAGCTGTCCCTGATGGTCGTCATCTACCTGCCTGGACAGCATGGCC
TGCAACGCGGGCATCCCGATGCCGCCGGAAGCGAGAAGAATCATAATGGGGAAGGCCATCCAGCCTCGCG
TCGCGAACGCCAGCAAGACGTAGCCCAGCGCGTCGGCCGCCATGCCGGCGATAATGGCCTGCTTCTCGCC
GAAACGTTTGGTGGCGGGACCAGTGACGAAGGCTTGAGCGAGGGCGTGCAAGATTCCGAATACCGCAAGC
GACAGGCCGATCATCGTCGCGCTCCAGCGAAAGCGGTCCTCGCCGAAAATGACCCAGAGCGCTGCCGGCA
CCTGTCCTACGAGTTGCATGATAAAGAAGACAGTCATAAGTGCGGCGACGATAGTCATGCCCCGCGCCCA
CCGGAAGGAGCTGACTGGGTTGAAGGCTCTCAAGGGCATCGGTCGATCGACGCTCTCCCTTATGCGACTC
CTGCATTAGGAAGCAGCCCAGTAGTAGGTTGAGGCCGTTGAGCACCGCCGCCGCAAGGAATGGTGCATGC
AAGGAGATGGCGCCCAACAGTCCCCCGGCCACGGGGCCTGCCACCATACCCACGCCGAAACAAGCGCTCA
TGAGCCCGAAGTGGCGAGCCCGATCTTCCCCATCGGTGATGTCGGCGATATAGGCGCCAGCAACCGCACC
TGTGGCGCCGGTGATGCCGGCCACGATGCGTCCGGCGTAGAGGATCGAGATCTCGATCCCGCGAAATTAA
TACGACTCACTATAGGGAGACCACAACGGTTTCCCTCTAGAAATAATTTTGTTTAACTTTAAGAAGGAGA
TATACATATGTCGTACTACCATCACCATCACCATCACCTCGAATCAACAAGTTTGTACAAAAAAGCAGGC
TTCGAAAACCTGTATTTTCAGGGCAGCATGGCCAGCGCCAGCAGCAGCCAGAGAGGCAGAAGCGGCAGCG
GCAATTTCGGCGGAGGAAGAGGCGGCGGATTCGGCGGCAACGACAACTTTGGCAGAGGCGGCAACTTCAG
CGGCAGGGGCGGATTTGGAGG
