>Addgene plasmid #169713 | A1-LCD WT | depositor partial sequence | sequence record 331076 | A1-LCD WT sequence 498 bps
ATGTCGTACTACCATCACCATCACCATCACCTCGAATCAACAAGTTTGTACAAAAAAGCAGGCTTCGAAA
ACCTGTATTTTCAGGGCAGCATGGCCAGCGCCAGCAGCAGCCAGAGAGGCAGAAGCGGCAGCGGCAATTT
CGGCGGAGGAAGAGGCGGCGGATTCGGCGGCAACGACAACTTTGGCAGAGGCGGCAACTTCAGCGGCAGG
GGCGGATTTGGAGGCTCTAGAGGCGGAGGCGGCTATGGCGGAAGCGGCGACGGCTATAACGGCTTCGGCA
ACGATGGCTCCAACTTCGGAGGCGGGGGAAGCTACAACGATTTCGGCAACTACAACAACCAGAGCAGCAA
CTTCGGCCCCATGAAGGGCGGAAACTTTGGCGGCAGAAGCAGCGGCGGATCTGGCGGAGGGGGACAGTAC
TTCGCCAAGCCCAGAAACCAGGGCGGCTACGGGGGATCTAGCAGCAGCTCTAGCTACGGCTCCGGCAGAC
GGTTCTAA
